Addgene plasmid #172125: pAAV-pCaMKII-tTAc
Purpose: Expression of InteinC-tTAC in CaMKII positive cells
Depositing lab: Chun Xu. Depositing organization: Center for Excellence in Brain Science and Intelligence Technology, Chinese Academy of Sciences. Publication: An intein-split transactivator for intersectional neural imaging and optogenetic manipulation. Chen HS, Zhang XL, Yang RR, Wang GL, Zhu XY, Xu YF, Wang DY, Zhang N, Qiu S, Zhan LJ, Shen ZM, Xu XH, Long G, Xu C. Nat Commun. 2022 Jun 23;13(1):3605. doi: 10.1038/s41467-022-31255-x. PubMed 35739125.
Backbone
  Vector backbone: pAAV-EF1a-DIO-TVA950-T2A-CVS15G-WPRE
  Backbone size w/o insert (bp): 4039
  Vector type: AAV
Growth in bacteria
  Bacterial resistance: Ampicillin, 100 μg/mL
  Growth temperature: 37°C
  Growth strain: NEB Stable
  Copy number: High Copy
Gene/Insert
  Gene/Insert name: pCaMKII, tTAc
  Species: Synthetic
  Insert size (bp): 1588
  Promoter: CaMKII
  Cloning method: Ligation Independent Cloning
  Sequencing primers: 5′ gggaaacgcctggtatcttt; 3′ gcgtaaaaggagcaacatag
Resource information
  A portion of this plasmid was derived from a plasmid made by: pCaMKII from pLenti-CaMKIIa-VChR1-EYFP-WPRE(Addgene #20954), tTAC from pAAV-TRE-fDIO-GFP-IRES-tTA(Addgene #118026), InteinC from pLKO-IntC-Flag (An intein-mediated modulation of protein stability system and its application to study human cytomegalovirus essential gene function. Deng Pan, et al. Sci Rep, 2016. 6: p. 26167.)
Terms and licenses: Academic/Nonprofit Terms; Industry Terms: Not Available to Industry
Depositor comments: Used Infusion cloning. 5' cloning site: XbaI (not destroyed), 3' cloning site: EcoRV (not destroyed). Please visit https://www.biorxiv.org/content/10.1101/2021.04.05.438407v1 for bioRxiv preprint.
How to cite: pAAV-pCaMKII-tTAc was a gift from Chun Xu (Addgene plasmid # 172125 ; http://n2t.net/addgene:172125 ; RRID:Addgene_172125)
