[The description below was written by a language model from this plasmid's Addgene catalogue record and pLannotate feature annotations shown in this document.]
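Description:
pAAV-pCaMKII-tTAc is an adeno-associated virus transfer plasmid (about 5.6 kb) that expresses the C-terminal half of an intein-split tetracycline transactivator in CaMKII-positive neurons. It was built on the backbone of a pAAV-EF1a-DIO vector, with the original cassette replaced by a synthetic insert of about 1.6 kb introduced by ligation-independent (In-Fusion) cloning. In bacteria it is maintained through a high-copy ColE1/pUC-type origin and selected with ampicillin via the β-lactamase gene. An f1 phage origin is also present. The sequence annotation finds a complete AAV2 ITR downstream of the cassette but only short ITR fragments at the upstream end, which may reflect the difficulty of sequencing and annotating these repeats rather than a true deletion.

Between the ITRs, the mouse CaMKIIα promoter drives the InteinC-tTAC fusion. The annotation software labels only part of this open reading frame, namely three tandem minimal VP16 activation domains that form the transactivating portion of tTA. The intein segment upstream of this is not annotated but is described in the catalogue entry. The transcript is followed by a WPRE, which enhances expression, and a human growth hormone polyadenylation signal.

On its own the tTAC fragment should be inactive. When a complementary N-terminal tTA half fused to the matching intein fragment is expressed in the same cell, protein trans-splicing would reconstitute functional tTA, which can then activate TRE-controlled reporters or effectors. Placing the two halves under different promoters or delivery routes restricts transgene expression to cells defined by two features. This supports the intersectional neural imaging and optogenetic manipulation described in the associated publication.
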