Features (pLannotate 1.2.2; 15 found; start..end, strand, type, name):
     12..39      +  repeat_region  AAV2 ITR (fragment): inverted terminal repeat of adeno-associated virus serotype 2 inverted
     68..95      +  repeat_region  AAV2 ITR (fragment): inverted terminal repeat of adeno-associated virus serotype 2 inverted
    153..1442    +  promoter       CaMKII promoter: promoter for the mouse calcium/calmodulin-dependent kinase II α subunit
   1605..1715    +  CDS            VP48: 3 tandem repeats of the minimal activation domain of herpes simplex virus VP16 (Cheng et al., 2013)
   1725..1743    +  misc_feature   MCS (fragment): pBluescript multiple cloning site
   1743..2331    +  misc_feature   WPRE: woodchuck hepatitis virus posttranscriptional regulatory element
   2363..2839    +  polyA_signal   hGH poly(A) signal: human growth hormone polyadenylation signal
   2879..3019    +  repeat_region  AAV2 ITR: inverted terminal repeat of adeno-associated virus serotype 2 inverted
   3024..3075    -  misc_feature   bom (fragment): basis of mobility region from pBR322
   3094..3549    +  rep_origin     f1 ori (sequence partly withheld): f1 bacteriophage origin of replication; arrow indicates direction of (+) strand synthesis
   3550..3599    -  misc_feature   bom (fragment): basis of mobility region from pBR322
   3701..3736    -  CDS            rop (fragment): Rop protein, which maintains plasmids at low copy number; rop
   3831..3935    +  promoter       AmpR promoter: bla
   3936..4796    +  CDS            AmpR: β-lactamase; bla; confers resistance to ampicillin, carbenicillin, and related antibiotics
   4967..5555    +  rep_origin     ori: high-copy-number ColE1/pMB1/pBR322/pUC origin of replication
>Addgene plasmid #172125 | pAAV-pCaMKII-tTAc | addgene full sequence | sequence record 343524 | Addgene NGS Result
CCTGCAGGCAGCTGCGCGCTCGCTCGCTCACTGAGGCCGCCCGGGCGTCGGGCGACCTTTGGTCGCCCGG
CCTCAGTGAGCGAGCGAGCGCGCAGAGAGGGAGTGGCCAACTCCATCACTAGGGGTTCCTGCGGCCGCAC
GCGTTTAATTAACATTATGGCCTTAGGTCACTTCATCTCCATGGGGTTCTTCTTCTGATTTTCTAGAAAA
TGAGATGGGGGTGCAGAGAGCTTCCTCAGTGACCTGCCCAGGGTCACATCAGAAATGTCAGAGCTAGAAC
TTGAACTCAGATTACTAATCTTAAATTCCATGCCTTGGGGGCATGCAAGTACGATATACAGAAGGAGTGA
ACTCATTAGGGCAGATGACCAATGAGTTTAGGAAAGAAGAGTCCAGGGCAGGGTACATCTACACCACCCG
CCCAGCCCTGGGTGAGTCCAGCCACGTTCACCTCATTATAGTTGCCTCTCTCCAGTCCTACCTTGACGGG
AAGCACAAGCAGAAACTGGGACAGGAGCCCCAGGAGACCAAATCTTCATGGTCCCTCTGGGAGGATGGGT
GGGGAGAGCTGTGGCAGAGGCCTCAGGAGGGGCCCTGCTGCTCAGTGGTGACAGATAGGGGTGAGAAAGC
AGACAGAGTCATTCCGTCAGCATTCTGGGTCTGTTTGGTACTTCTTCTCACGCTAAGGTGGCGGTGTGAT
ATGCACAATGGCTAAAAAGCAGGGAGAGCTGGAAAGAAACAAGGACAGAGACAGAGGCCAAGTCAACCAG
ACCAATTCCCAGAGGAAGCAAAGAAACCATTACAGAGACTACAAGGGGGAAGGGAAGGAGAGATGAATTA
GCTTCCCCTGTAAACCTTAGAACCCAGCTGTTGCCAGGGCAACGGGGCAATACCTGTCTCTTCAGAGGAG
ATGAAGTTGCCAGGGTAACTACATCCTGTCTTTCTCAAGGACCATCCCAGAATGTGGCACCCACTAGCCG
TTACCATAGCAACTGCCTCTTTGCCCCACTTAATCCCATCCCGTCTGTTAAAAGGGCCCTATAGTTGGAG
GTGGGGGAGGTAGGAAGAGCGATGATCACTTGTGGACTAAGTTTGTTCGCATCCCCTTCTCCAACCCCCT
CAGTACATCACCCTGGGGGAACAGGGTCCACTTGCTCCTGGGCCCACACAGTCCTGCAGTATTGTGTATA
TAAGGCCAGGGCAAAGGAGGAGCAGGTTTTAAAGTGAAAGGCAGGCAGGTGTTGGGGAGGCAGTTACCGG
GGCAACGGGAACAGGGCGTTTCGGAGGTGGTTGCCATGGGGACCTGGATGCTGACGAAGGCTCGCGAGGC
TGTGAGCAGCCACAGTGCCCTGCTCAGAAGCCCCAAGCTCGTCAGTCAAGCCGGTTCTCCGTTTGCACTC
AGGAGCACGGGCAGGCGAGTGGCCCCTAGTTCTGGGGGCAGCGGGGGATCCCCGGGTACCGGTGCCACCA
TGATGCTGAAGAAGATCCTGAAGATCGAGGAGCTGGACGAGCGCGAGCTGATCGACATCGAGGTGAGCGG
CAACCACCTGTTCTACGCCAACGACATCCTGACCCACAACAGCAGCAGCAGCGACGTGCCGGCCGACGCC
CTTGACGATTTTGACTTAGACATGCTCCCAGCCGATGCCCTTGACGACTTTGACCTTGATATGCTGCCTG
CTGACGCTCTTGACGATTTTGACCTTGACATGCTCCCCGGGTAAGATATCAAGCTTATCGATAATCAACC
TCTGGATTACAAAATTTGTGAAAGATTGACTGGTATTCTTAACTATGTTGCTCCTTTTACGCTATGTGGA
TACGCTGCTTTAATGCCTTTGTATCATGCTATTGCTTCCCGTATGGCTTTCATTTTCTCCTCCTTGTATA
AATCCTGGTTGCTGTCTCTTTATGAGGAGTTGTGGCCCGTTGTCAGGCAACGTGGCGTGGTGTGCACTGT
GTTTGCTGACGCAACCCCCACTGGTTGGGGCATTGCCACCACCTGTCAGCTCCTTTCCGGGACTTTCGCT
TTCCCCCTCCCTATTGCCACGGCGGAACTCATCGCCGCCTGCCTTGCCCGCTGCTGGACAGGGGCTCGGC
TGTTGGGCACTGACAATTCCGTGGTGTTGTCGGGGAAATCATCGTCCTTTCCTTGGCTGCTCGCCTATGT
TGCCACCTGGATTCTGCGCGGGACGTCCTTCTGCTACGTCCCTTCGGCCCTCAATCCAGCGGACCTTCCT
TCCCGCGGCCTGCTGCCGGCTCTGCGGCCTCTTCCGCGTCTTCGCCTTCGCCCTCAGACGAGTCGGATCT
CCCTTTGGGCCGCCTCCCCGCATCGATACCGAGCGCTGCTCGAGAGATCTACGGGTGGCATCCCTGTGAC
CCCTCCCCAGTGCCTCTCCTGGCCCTGGAAGTTGCCACTCCAGTGCCCACCAGCCTTGTCCTAATAAAAT
TAAGTTGCATCATTTTGTCTGACTAGGTGTCCTTCTATAATATTATGGGGTGGAGGGGGGTGGTATGGAG
CAAGGGGCAAGTTGGGAAGACAACCTGTAGGGCCTGCGGGGTCTATTGGGAACCAAGCTGGAGTGCAGTG
GCACAATCTTGGCTCACTGCAATCTCCGCCTCCTGGGTTCAAGCGATTCTCCTGCCTCAGCCTCCCGAGT
TGTTGGGATTCCAGGCATGCATGACCAGGCTCAGCTAATTTTTGTTTTTTTGGTAGAGACGGGGTTTCAC
CATATTGGCCAGGCTGGTCTCCAACTCCTAATCTCAGGTGATCTACCCACCTTGGCCTCCCAAATTGCTG
GGATTACAGGCGTGAACCACTGCTCCCTTCCCTGTCCTTCTGATTTTGTAGGTAACCACGTGCGGACCGA
GCGGCCGCAGGAACCCCTAGTGATGGAGTTGGCCACTCCCTCTCTGCGCGCTCGCTCGCTCACTGAGGCC
GGGCGACCAAAGGTCGCCCGACGCCCGGGCTTTGCCCGGGCGGCCTCAGTGAGCGAGCGAGCGCGCAGCT
GCCTGCAGGGGCGCCTGATGCGGTATTTTCTCCTTACGCATCTGTGCGGTATTTCACACCGCATA
[95 nt withheld, positions 3076-3170]
T
[46 nt withheld, positions 3172-3217]
C
[141 nt withheld, positions 3219-3359]
CCTTTGACGTTGGAGTCCACGTTCTTT
[37 nt withheld, positions 3387-3423]
ACTCTATCTCGGGCTATTCTTTTGATTTATAAGGGATTTTGCCGATTTCGGTCTATTGGTTAAAAAATGA
GCTGATTTAACAAAAATTTAACGCGAATTTTAACAAAATATTAACGTTTACAATTTTATGGTGCACTCTC
AGTACAATCTGCTCTGATGCCGCATAGTTAAGCCAGCCCCGACACCCGCCAACACCCGCTGACGCGCCCT
GACGGGCTTGTCTGCTCCCGGCATCCGCTTACAGACAAGCTGTGACCGTCTCCGGGAGCTGCATGTGTCA
GAGGTTTTCACCGTCATCACCGAAACGCGCGAGACGAAAGGGCCTCGTGATACGCCTATTTTTATAGGTT
AATGTCATGATAATAATGGTTTCTTAGACGTCAGGTGGCACTTTTCGGGGAAATGTGCGCGGAACCCCTA
TTTGTTTATTTTTCTAAATACATTCAAATATGTATCCGCTCATGAGACAATAACCCTGATAAATGCTTCA
ATAATATTGAAAAAGGAAGAGTATGAGTATTCAACATTTCCGTGTCGCCCTTATTCCCTTTTTTGCGGCA
TTTTGCCTTCCTGTTTTTGCTCACCCAGAAACGCTGGTGAAAGTAAAAGATGCTGAAGATCAGTTGGGTG
CACGAGTGGGTTACATCGAACTGGATCTCAACAGCGGTAAGATCCTTGAGAGTTTTCGCCCCGAAGAACG
TTTTCCAATGATGAGCACTTTTAAAGTTCTGCTATGTGGCGCGGTATTATCCCGTATTGACGCCGGGCAA
GAGCAACTCGGTCGCCGCATACACTATTCTCAGAATGACTTGGTTGAGTACTCACCAGTCACAGAAAAGC
ATCTTACGGATGGCATGACAGTAAGAGAATTATGCAGTGCTGCCATAACCATGAGTGATAACACTGCGGC
CAACTTACTTCTGACAACGATCGGAGGACCGAAGGAGCTAACCGCTTTTTTGCACAACATGGGGGATCAT
GTAACTCGCCTTGATCGTTGGGAACCGGAGCTGAATGAAGCCATACCAAACGACGAGCGTGACACCACGA
TGCCTGTAGCAATGGCAACAACGTTGCGCAAACTATTAACTGGCGAACTACTTACTCTAGCTTCCCGGCA
ACAATTAATAGACTGGATGGAGGCGGATAAAGTTGCAGGACCACTTCTGCGCTCGGCCCTTCCGGCTGGC
TGGTTTATTGCTGATAAATCTGGAGCCGGTGAGCGTGGGTCTCGCGGTATCATTGCAGCACTGGGGCCAG
ATGGTAAGCCCTCCCGTATCGTAGTTATCTACACGACGGGGAGTCAGGCAACTATGGATGAACGAAATAG
ACAGATCGCTGAGATAGGTGCCTCACTGATTAAGCATTGGTAACTGTCAGACCAAGTTTACTCATATATA
CTTTAGATTGATTTAAAACTTCATTTTTAATTTAAAAGGATCTAGGTGAAGATCCTTTTTGATAATCTCA
TGACCAAAATCCCTTAACGTGAGTTTTCGTTCCACTGAGCGTCAGACCCCGTAGAAAAGATCAAAGGATC
TTCTTGAGATCCTTTTTTTCTGCGCGTAATCTGCTGCTTGCAAACAAAAAAACCACCGCTACCAGCGGTG
GTTTGTTTGCCGGATCAAGAGCTACCAACTCTTTTTCCGAAGGTAACTGGCTTCAGCAGAGCGCAGATAC
CAAATACTGTTCTTCTAGTGTAGCCGTAGTTAGGCCACCACTTCAAGAACTCTGTAGCACCGCCTACATA
CCTCGCTCTGCTAATCCTGTTACCAGTGGCTGCTGCCAGTGGCGATAAGTCGTGTCTTACCGGGTTGGAC
TCAAGACGATAGTTACCGGATAAGGCGCAGCGGTCGGGCTGAACGGGGGGTTCGTGCACACAGCCCAGCT
TGGAGCGAACGACCTACACCGAACTGAGATACCTACAGCGTGAGCTATGAGAAAGCGCCACGCTTCCCGA
AGGGAGAAAGGCGGACAGGTATCCGGTAAGCGGCAGGGTCGGAACAGGAGAGCGCACGAGGGAGCTTCCA
GGGGGAAACGCCTGGTATCTTTATAGTCCTGTCGGGTTTCGCCACCTCTGACTTGAGCGTCGATTTTTGT
GATGCTCGTCAGGGGGGCGGAGCCTATGGAAAAACGCCAGCAACGCGGCCTTTTTACGGTTCCTGGCCTT
TTGCTGGCCTTTTGCTCACATGT
